Addgene plasmid #146442: pCIneo-lambdaN-HA-HsTNRC6Biso1_1-1618_H
Purpose: Mammalian Expression of HsTNRC6Biso1_1-1618
Depositing lab: Elisa Izaurralde. Depositing organization: Max Planck Institute for Developmental Biology.
Backbone
  Vector backbone: pCI-neo
  Vector type: Mammalian Expression
Growth in bacteria
  Bacterial resistance: Ampicillin, 100 μg/mL
  Growth temperature: 37°C
  Growth strain: DH5alpha
  Copy number: High Copy
Gene/Insert
  Gene/Insert name: HsTNRC6Biso1_1-1618
  Species: H. sapiens (human)
  Entrez Gene: TNRC6B (a.k.a. GDSBA)
  Cloning method: Unknown
Terms and licenses: Academic/Nonprofit Terms; Industry Terms: Not Available to Industry
Depositor comments: Plasmids from this collection were made available to the research community and donated after the lab closed. Please note that the sequence provided by the depositing laboratory may be theoretical/predicted or based on Sanger sequencing results. There may be discrepancies between sequencing results obtained by Addgene and the depositor sequence. If an Addgene verified sequence is not available, please contact before placing your order to request that our lab fully sequence the plasmid.
How to cite: pCIneo-lambdaN-HA-HsTNRC6Biso1_1-1618_H was a gift from Elisa Izaurralde (Addgene plasmid # 146442 ; http://n2t.net/addgene:146442 ; RRID:Addgene_146442)
