[The description below was written by a language model from this plasmid's Addgene catalogue record and pLannotate feature annotations shown in this document.]
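Description:
pCIneo-lambdaN-HA-HsTNRC6Biso1_1-1618_H is a 10.4 kb mammalian expression plasmid built on the pCI-neo backbone. It is propagated in E. coli as a high-copy plasmid through its ColE1/pUC-type origin and selected with ampicillin via the β-lactamase gene. An f1 origin is also present, which permits single-stranded DNA production. For mammalian cells, the backbone carries a neomycin phosphotransferase cassette driven by the SV40 enhancer/early promoter and closed by a synthetic poly(A) signal, which can be used for G418 selection of stable transfectants.

The expression unit uses the human CMV immediate-early enhancer and promoter followed by the chimeric β-globin/immunoglobulin intron, which generally improves mRNA processing and expression, and it ends with the SV40 polyadenylation signal. A T7 promoter lies just upstream of the coding region and a partial T3 promoter just downstream. The open reading frame begins with a short fragment of the bacteriophage lambda N protein, continues with an HA epitope sequence (annotated as a partial match to a 3xHA tag, consistent in length with a single HA copy), and then encodes human TNRC6B isoform 1, residues 1–1618 according to the construct name. TNRC6B is a GW182-family scaffold protein that associates with Argonaute proteins and mediates miRNA-dependent repression of target mRNAs.

The lambda N peptide binds boxB RNA hairpins, so fusions of this kind are typically used in tethering assays, in which the protein is recruited directly to a boxB-containing reporter mRNA to test its silencing activity independently of miRNAs. The record itself states only mammalian expression as the purpose. The HA tag allows detection or immunoprecipitation. The depositor sequence may be theoretical rather than fully verified.
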