Features (pLannotate 1.2.2; 21 found; start..end, strand, type, name):
    140..517     +  enhancer       CMV enhancer: human cytomegalovirus immediate early enhancer
    518..729     +  promoter       CMV promoter: human cytomegalovirus (CMV) immediate early promoter
    890..1022    +  intron         chimeric intron: chimera between introns from human β-globin and immunoglobulin heavy chain genes
   1067..1085    +  promoter       T7 promoter: promoter for bacteriophage T7 RNA polymerase
   1095..1169    +  CDS            N (fragment): REGN_LAMBD - Experimental evidence at protein level: Swiss-Prot protein existence level 1. Plays a role as a transcriptional antitermination factor that allows the virus to initiate its lytic phase. Activates expression of the delayed viral early genes by modifying host RNA polymerase (RNAP) into a form that is resistant to termination signals. This antitermination function requires the host NusA protein which serves to stabilize the interaction between antitermination protein N and host RNA polymerase. From Escherichia phage lambda (Bacteriophage lambda).
   1203..1229    +  CDS            3xHA (fragment): three tandem HA epitope tags
   1230..6083    +  CDS            TNRC6B (fragment): TNR6B_HUMAN - Also known as KIAA1093. Experimental evidence at protein level: Swiss-Prot protein existence level 1. Plays a role in RNA-mediated gene silencing by both micro- RNAs (miRNAs) and short interfering RNAs (siRNAs) (PubMed:16289642, PubMed:19167051, PubMed:19304925, PubMed:32354837). Required for miRNA- dependent translational repression and siRNA-dependent endonucleolytic cleavage of complementary mRNAs by argonaute family proteins (PubMed:16289642, PubMed:19167051, PubMed:19304925, PubMed:32354837). As scaffolding protein associates with argonaute proteins bound to partially comple
   6098..6115    -  promoter       T3 promoter (fragment): promoter for bacteriophage T3 RNA polymerase
   6133..6254    -  polyA_signal   SV40 poly(A) signal: SV40 polyadenylation signal
   6277..6345    -  CDS            large T antigen (fragment): large T antigen from SV40 (simian virus 40)
   6369..6436    +  CDS            lacZα (fragment): LacZα fragment of β-galactosidase; lacZ fragment
   6440..6868    +  rep_origin     f1 ori (sequence partly withheld): f1 bacteriophage origin of replication; arrow indicates direction of (+) strand synthesis
   6896..6947    -  misc_feature   bom (fragment): basis of mobility region from pBR322
   7012..7369    +  promoter       SV40 promoter: SV40 enhancer and early promoter
   7420..8211    +  CDS            neo: KKA2_KLEPN - Also known as kan, nptII. Experimental evidence at protein level: Swiss-Prot protein existence level 1. Resistance to kanamycin, neomycin, paromomycin, ribostamycin, butirosin and gentamicin B. From Klebsiella pneumoniae.
   8278..8326    +  polyA_signal   poly(A) signal: synthetic polyadenylation signal
   8346..8400    -  misc_feature   bom (fragment): basis of mobility region from pBR322
   8502..8537    -  CDS            rop (fragment): Rop protein, which maintains plasmids at low copy number; rop
   8632..8736    +  promoter       AmpR promoter: bla
   8737..9597    +  CDS            AmpR: β-lactamase; bla; confers resistance to ampicillin, carbenicillin, and related antibiotics
   9768..10356   +  rep_origin     ori: high-copy-number ColE1/pMB1/pBR322/pUC origin of replication
>Addgene plasmid #146442 | pCIneo-lambdaN-HA-HsTNRC6Biso1_1-1618_H | depositor full sequence | sequence record 288887 | Full Sequence
TCAATATTGGCCATTAGCCATATTATTCATTGGTTATATAGCATAAATCAATATTGGCTATTGGCCATTG
CATACGTTGTATCTATATCATAATATGTACATTTATATTGGCTCATGTCCAATATGACCGCCATGTTGGC
ATTGATTATTGACTAGTTATTAATAGTAATCAATTACGGGGTCATTAGTTCATAGCCCATATATGGAGTT
CCGCGTTACATAACTTACGGTAAATGGCCCGCCTGGCTGACCGCCCAACGACCCCCGCCCATTGACGTCA
ATAATGACGTATGTTCCCATAGTAACGCCAATAGGGACTTTCCATTGACGTCAATGGGTGGAGTATTTAC
GGTAAACTGCCCACTTGGCAGTACATCAAGTGTATCATATGCCAAGTCCGCCCCCTATTGACGTCAATGA
CGGTAAATGGCCCGCCTGGCATTATGCCCAGTACATGACCTTACGGGACTTTCCTACTTGGCAGTACATC
TACGTATTAGTCATCGCTATTACCATGGTGATGCGGTTTTGGCAGTACACCAATGGGCGTGGATAGCGGT
TTGACTCACGGGGATTTCCAAGTCTCCACCCCATTGACGTCAATGGGAGTTTGTTTTGGCACCAAAATCA
ACGGGACTTTCCAAAATGTCGTAACAACTGCGATCGCCCGCCCCGTTGACGCAAATGGGCGGTAGGCGTG
TACGGTGGGAGGTCTATATAAGCAGAGCTCGTTTAGTGAACCGTCAGATCACTAGAAGCTTTATTGCGGT
AGTTTATCACAGTTAAATTGCTAACGCAGTCAGTGCTTCTGACACAACAGTCTCGAACTTAAGCTGCAGT
GACTCTCTTAAGGTAGCCTTGCAGAAGTTGGTCGTGAGGCACTGGGCAGGTAAGTATCAAGGTTACAAGA
CAGGTTTAAGGAGACCAATAGAAACTGGGCTTGTCGAGACAGAGAAGACTCTTGCGTTTCTGATAGGCAC
CTATTGGTCTTACTGACATCCACTTTGCCTTTCTCTCCACAGGTGTCCACTCCCAGTTCAATTACAGCTC
TTAAGGCTAGAGTACTTAATACGACTCACTATAGGCTAGCCACCATGGACGCACAAACACGACGACGTGA
GCGTCGCGCTGAGAAACAAGCTCAATGGAAAGCTGCAAACCCACCGCTCGAGAATTCACGCGTGGTACCT
CTAGAGATGGCCTACCCATATGATGTTCCAGATTACGCTATGAGAGAGAAGGAGCAAGAAAGGGAAGAAC
AGTTAATGGAAGACAAGAAAAGGAAGAAAGAGGATAAAAAGAAAAAAGAAGCCACTCAGAAGGTCACGGA
ACAAAAAACCAAAGTGCCCGAAGTGACGAAACCAAGTTTAAGCCAACCAACGGCCGCCAGCCCAATTGGC
AGCTCTCCATCGCCACCAGTCAATGGTGGCAACAATGCCAAAAGGGTGGCAGTGCCGAACGGACAACCGC
CAAGCGCCGCCCGCTACATGCCTCGGGAGGTGCCGCCGCGATTCCGTTGCCAGCAGGACCACAAAGTGTT
ACTAAAACGTGGGCAGCCCCCTCCACCGTCCTGCATGCTCCTTGGGGGTGGGGCAGGGCCTCCTCCCTGC
ACAGCACCTGGAGCAAACCCAAACAACGCACAAGTGACAGGAGCGCTGCTGCAGAGTGAGAGTGGGACTG
CGCCAGACTCAACCCTTGGAGGTGCTGCTGCTTCAAATTATGCAAATTCCACTTGGGGCTCGGGAGCCTC
CTCCAACAACGGCACCTCCCCCAACCCAATTCACATCTGGGACAAGGTGATTGTAGACGGGTCTGACATG
GAAGAGTGGCCTTGTATTGCCAGCAAAGACACTGAATCTTCTTCCGAAAACACCACCGATAACAACAGTG
CCTCGAACCCTGGCTCTGAGAAGAGCACTCTGCCAGGAAGCACCACTAGTAACAAAGGAAAAGGGAGCCA
GTGCCAGTCTGCAAGTTCTGGGAACGAATGTAATCTTGGGGTCTGGAAATCTGACCCTAAGGCTAAATCT
GTTCAATCTTCCAACTCTACTACAGAGAACAACAATGGACTAGGAAATTGGAGGAATGTGAGTGGTCAGG
ATAGAATTGGACCTGGCTCTGGCTTCAGCAACTTTAACCCAAATAGCAACCCATCTGCCTGGCCAGCACT
GGTCCAAGAAGGAACTTCTAGGAAAGGGGCATTGGAAACAGATAATAGTAATTCCAGTGCACAGGTTAGC
ACAGTAGGTCAGACATCCAGGGAACAGCAGTCAAAGATGGAAAATGCGGGTGTTAATTTTGTTGTCTCTG
GCAGAGAACAGGCTCAAATTCATAACACTGATGGACCAAAAAATGGAAACACTAACTCCTTGAACTTAAG
TTCACCAAACCCCATGGAGAATAAGGGAATGCCCTTTGGAATGGGCTTGGGGAACACCTCCAGGAGCACT
GATGCCCCTTCACAAAGCACTGGAGATCGAAAGACTGGGAGTGTTGGATCTTGGGGTGCAGCTAGGGGGC
CTTCTGGAACTGACACAGTCTCTGGACAAAGCAATTCTGGAAACAATGGGAACAATGGAAAAGAGAGAGA
GGACTCCTGGAAAGGAGCTTCTGTTCAGAAATCAACTGGGTCAAAAAATGACTCTTGGGACAACAATAAC
AGGTCTACGGGTGGGTCCTGGAACTTTGGCCCCCAGGACTCTAATGACAACAAATGGGGTGAAGGGAACA
AAATGACATCTGGGGTCTCTCAGGGAGAATGGAAACAGCCGACTGGGTCTGATGAGTTGAAAATTGGAGA
ATGGAGTGGTCCAAACCAACCAAATTCTAGCACTGGAGCATGGGACAATCAAAAGGGCCACCCCCTCCCT
GAAAACCAAGGCAATGCCCAGGCTCCCTGTTGGGGAAGATCTTCCAGCTCCACAGGAAGTGAAGTTGGAG
GTCAAAGCACTGGAAGCAACCACAAAGCAGGAAGTAGTGACAGTCATAACTCTGGCCGTCGGTCGTACAG
GCCCACACATCCTGATTGTCAGGCTGTCTTGCAGACTCTTTTGAGCCGAACTGATTTGGACCCCAGGGTG
CTCTCAAACACTGGCTGGGGCCAAACTCAAATTAAGCAGGACACAGTGTGGGACATTGAAGAGGTGCCAA
GGCCTGAGGGGAAATCTGACAAAGGAACTGAGGGGTGGGAGAGCGCTGCCACACAGACCAAGAACTCAGG
GGGCTGGGGAGATGCACCCAGCCAAAGCAATCAAATGAAGTCTGGATGGGGGGAGCTCTCAGCCTCTACA
GAGTGGAAAGACCCCAAGAACACAGGAGGCTGGAATGACTACAAGAACAACAACTCTTCCAACTGGGGAG
GAGGACGACCTGATGAAAAGACACCTTCCTCTTGGAATGAGAATCCCAGCAAGGATCAGGGGTGGGGAGG
TGGACGCCAGCCCAATCAAGGATGGTCTTCTGGAAAGAATGGTTGGGGGGAGGAAGTCGATCAGACAAAA
AACAGCAATTGGGAAAGTTCTGCAAGTAAACCTGTGTCTGGGTGGGGTGAAGGAGGGCAGAATGAAATCG
GGACTTGGGGTAATGGTGGCAATGCAAGCCTAGCTTCAAAAGGTGGGTGGGAGGATTGCAAAAGATCCCC
AGCATGGAATGAGACGGGCCGACAGCCCAATTCCTGGAATAAACAACACCAACAGCAGCAGCCCCCACAG
CAGCCGCCGCCACCACAACCAGAGGCTTCTGGTTCGTGGGGAGGCCCACCCCCACCACCTCCAGGCAACG
TTCGACCTTCCAATTCCAGCTGGAGCAGCGGGCCACAGCCTGCAACACCTAAGGATGAGGAACCCAGTGG
TTGGGAAGAGCCATCCCCACAGTCAATTAGTCGGAAAATGGACATTGATGATGGCACTTCAGCATGGGGA
GACCCTAACAGTTATAACTACAAGAATGTGAATCTGTGGGATAAGAATTCCCAAGGGGGCCCAGCACCTC
GAGAACCAAACCTGCCCACCCCAATGACCAGTAAATCGGCATCAGATTCCAAATCTATGCAAGACGGCTG
GGGGGAGAGTGACGGGCCAGTCACAGGAGCTCGCCATCCCAGCTGGGAAGAGGAGGAGGATGGAGGAGTC
TGGAACACCACTGGCTCTCAGGGCAGTGCTTCCTCCCACAACTCAGCAAGCTGGGGACAAGGAGGAAAGA
AACAAATGAAGTGCTCACTCAAAGGAGGAAACAATGATTCATGGATGAATCCTCTTGCCAAACAGTTTTC
AAATATGGGATTGCTGAGTCAGACTGAAGATAATCCAAGCAGCAAAATGGATTTGTCTGTAGGAAGCCTT
TCAGATAAAAAATTTGATGTGGACAAGCGAGCGATGAATCTCGGGGATTTTAATGATATCATGAGGAAGG
ATCGATCTGGGTTCCGTCCACCTAATTCCAAAGACATGGGAACCACAGATAGTGGGCCTTATTTTGAGAA
GGGCGGTAGTCATGGTTTGTTTGGAAACAGCACAGCACAATCGAGAGGTCTGCACACACCCGTGCAGCCA
CTAAATTCTTCTCCCAGTCTCCGGGCGCAAGTGCCTCCCCAGTTTATTTCCCCCCAGGTTTCTGCCTCAA
TGCTCAAGCAGTTTCCCAACAGTGGCCTGAGTCCAGGTCTTTTCAATGTGGGGCCCCAGTTATCTCCTCA
ACAAATTGCCATGCTGAGCCAGCTTCCACAAATTCCCCAGTTTCAGTTGGCATGTCAGCTTCTCTTGCAG
CAGCAGCAACAGCAGCAGTTGTTACAGAACCAGAGAAAGATTTCTCAAGCTGTACGCCAACAGCAAGAGC
AGCAGCTGGCTCGAATGGTGAGTGCACTGCAGCAGCAGCAGCAGCAGCAGCAGAGGCAGCCAGGCATGAA
GCACTCGCCCTCTCATCCTGTTGGGCCCAAGCCGCATCTGGACAACATGGTACCCAACGCATTGAATGTG
GGGCTCCCAGACCTTCAAACCAAAGGGCCAATACCTGGATATGGTTCTGGCTTCAGCTCTGGCGGCATGG
ACTATGGCATGGTTGGTGGGAAGGAGGCTGGAACCGAGTCTCGCTTTAAACAGTGGACCTCCATGATGGA
GGGGCTGCCCTCTGTAGCCACACAGGAAGCCAATATGCACAAAAATGGCGCTATAGTGGCCCCTGGTAAA
ACCCGGGGAGGGTCACCGTACAACCAGTTTGATATCATCCCTGGTGACACACTGGGTGGCCATACGGGTC
CTGCTGGTGATAGCTGGTTACCTGCCAAATCTCCACCAACAAATAAAATCGGAAGTAAATCCAGCAATGC
CAGTTGGCCTCCAGAATTCCAACCAGGAGTGCCATGGAAAGGTATCCAAAACATTGACCCTGAATCTGAC
CCCTATGTCACCCCAGGAAGTGTGCTGGGGGGTACAGCCACATCTCCCATTGTAGATACTGACCACCAAC
TGCTGCGGGATAACACCACAGGGTCTAATTCTTCCCTCAACACCTCGCTGCCTTCACCTGGTGCCTGGCC
CTACAGTGCCTCTGACAACTCCTTTACCAACGTTCATAGCACTTCAGCAAAGTTCCCTGATTACAAATCA
ACATGGTCCCCAGATCCCATAGGACACAACCCCACTCATCTCTCCAACAAGATGTGGAAAAACCATATTT
CCTCCAGGAACACTACACCGCTGCCCCGCCCACCTCCTGGTCTGACCAACCCCAAACCATCATCTCCCTG
GAGCAGCACAGCACCCCGATCAGTCAGGGGGTGGGGGACACAGGACTCACGGCTCGCCTCGGCCTCTACC
TGGAGTGATGGTGGCTCAGTTCGTCCTAGTTACTGGCTGGTTCTTCACAATCTCACCCCACAGATTGATG
GGTCAACCTTGAGAACGATCTGCATGCAGCATGGCCCACTGCTGACATTCCATCTGAATCTAACCCAGGG
CACTGCCCTGATCCGATACAGCACCAAACAGGAGGCGGCCAAGGCCCAAACTGCACTGCACATGTGTGTG
TTGGGAAACACTACCATCCTTGCTGAGTTTGCCACTGATGATGAAGTCAGCCGCTTTCTGGCATGAGCGG
CCGCTTCCCTTTAGTGAGGGTTAATGCTTCGAGCAGACATGATAAGATACATTGATGAGTTTGGACAAAC
CACAACTAGAATGCAGTGAAAAAAATGCTTTATTTGTGAAATTTGTGATGCTATTGCTTTATTTGTAACC
ATTATAAGCTGCAATAAACAAGTTAACAACAACAATTGCATTCATTTTATGTTTCAGGTTCAGGGGGAGA
TGTGGGAGGTTTTTTAAAGCAAGTAAAACCTCTACAAATGTGGTAAAATCCGATAAGGATCGATCCGGGC
TGGCGTAATAGCGAAGAGGCCCGCACCGATCGCCCTTCCCAACAGTTGCGCAGCCTGAATGGCGAATGG
[124 nt withheld, positions 6440-6563]
C
[91 nt withheld, positions 6565-6655]
A
[49 nt withheld, positions 6657-6705]
CCTTTGACGTTGGAGTCCACGTTCTTT
[37 nt withheld, positions 6733-6769]
ACCCTATCTCGGTCTATTCTTTTGATTTATAAGGGATTTTGCCGATTTCGGCCTATTGGTTAAAAAATGA
GCTGATTTAACAAAAATTTAACGCGAATTTTAACAAAATATTAACGCTTACAATTTCCTGATGCGGTATT
TTCTCCTTACGCATCTGTGCGGTATTTCACACCGCATACGCGGATCTGCGCAGCACCATGGCCTGAAATA
ACCTCTGAAAGAGGAACTTGGTTAGGTACCTTCTGAGGCGGAAAGAACCAGCTGTGGAATGTGTGTCAGT
TAGGGTGTGGAAAGTCCCCAGGCTCCCCAGCAGGCAGAAGTATGCAAAGCATGCATCTCAATTAGTCAGC
AACCAGGTGTGGAAAGTCCCCAGGCTCCCCAGCAGGCAGAAGTATGCAAAGCATGCATCTCAATTAGTCA
GCAACCATAGTCCCGCCCCTAACTCCGCCCATCCCGCCCCTAACTCCGCCCAGTTCCGCCCATTCTCCGC
CCCATGGCTGACTAATTTTTTTTATTTATGCAGAGGCCGAGGCCGCCTCGGCCTCTGAGCTATTCCAGAA
GTAGTGAGGAGGCTTTTTTGGAGGCCTAGGCTTTTGCAAAAAGCTTGATTCTTCTGACACAACAGTCTCG
AACTTAAGGCTAGAGCCACCATGATTGAACAAGATGGATTGCACGCAGGTTCTCCGGCCGCTTGGGTGGA
GAGGCTATTCGGCTATGACTGGGCACAACAGACAATCGGCTGCTCTGATGCCGCCGTGTTCCGGCTGTCA
GCGCAGGGGCGCCCGGTTCTTTTTGTCAAGACCGACCTGTCCGGTGCCCTGAATGAACTGCAGGACGAGG
CAGCGCGGCTATCGTGGCTGGCCACGACGGGCGTTCCTTGCGCAGCTGTGCTCGACGTTGTCACTGAAGC
GGGAAGGGACTGGCTGCTATTGGGCGAAGTGCCGGGGCAGGATCTCCTGTCATCTCACCTTGCTCCTGCC
GAGAAAGTATCCATCATGGCTGATGCAATGCGGCGGCTGCATACGCTTGATCCGGCTACCTGCCCATTCG
ACCACCAAGCGAAACATCGCATCGAGCGAGCACGTACTCGGATGGAAGCCGGTCTTGTCGATCAGGATGA
TCTGGACGAAGAGCATCAGGGGCTCGCGCCAGCCGAACTGTTCGCCAGGCTCAAGGCGCGCATGCCCGAC
GGCGAGGATCTCGTCGTGACCCATGGCGATGCCTGCTTGCCGAATATCATGGTGGAAAATGGCCGCTTTT
CTGGATTCATCGACTGTGGCCGGCTGGGTGTGGCGGACCGCTATCAGGACATAGCGTTGGCTACCCGTGA
TATTGCTGAAGAGCTTGGCGGCGAATGGGCTGACCGCTTCCTCGTGCTTTACGGTATCGCCGCTCCCGAT
TCGCAGCGCATCGCCTTCTATCGCCTTCTTGACGAGTTCTTCTGAGCGGGACTCTGGGGTTCGAAATGAC
CGACCAAGCGACGCCCAACCTGCCATCACGATGGCCGCAATAAAATATCTTTATTTTCATTACATCTGTG
TGTTGGTTTTTTGTGTGAATCGATAGCGATAAGGATCCGCGTATGGTGCACTCTCAGTACAATCTGCTCT
GATGCCGCATAGTTAAGCCAGCCCCGACACCCGCCAACACCCGCTGACGCGCCCTGACGGGCTTGTCTGC
TCCCGGCATCCGCTTACAGACAAGCTGTGACCGTCTCCGGGAGCTGCATGTGTCAGAGGTTTTCACCGTC
ATCACCGAAACGCGCGAGACGAAAGGGCCTCGTGATACGCCTATTTTTATAGGTTAATGTCATGATAATA
ATGGTTTCTTAGACGTCAGGTGGCACTTTTCGGGGAAATGTGCGCGGAACCCCTATTTGTTTATTTTTCT
AAATACATTCAAATATGTATCCGCTCATGAGACAATAACCCTGATAAATGCTTCAATAATATTGAAAAAG
GAAGAGTATGAGTATTCAACATTTCCGTGTCGCCCTTATTCCCTTTTTTGCGGCATTTTGCCTTCCTGTT
TTTGCTCACCCAGAAACGCTGGTGAAAGTAAAAGATGCTGAAGATCAGTTGGGTGCACGAGTGGGTTACA
TCGAACTGGATCTCAACAGCGGTAAGATCCTTGAGAGTTTTCGCCCCGAAGAACGTTTTCCAATGATGAG
CACTTTTAAAGTTCTGCTATGTGGCGCGGTATTATCCCGTATTGACGCCGGGCAAGAGCAACTCGGTCGC
CGCATACACTATTCTCAGAATGACTTGGTTGAGTACTCACCAGTCACAGAAAAGCATCTTACGGATGGCA
TGACAGTAAGAGAATTATGCAGTGCTGCCATAACCATGAGTGATAACACTGCGGCCAACTTACTTCTGAC
AACGATCGGAGGACCGAAGGAGCTAACCGCTTTTTTGCACAACATGGGGGATCATGTAACTCGCCTTGAT
CGTTGGGAACCGGAGCTGAATGAAGCCATACCAAACGACGAGCGTGACACCACGATGCCTGTAGCAATGG
CAACAACGTTGCGCAAACTATTAACTGGCGAACTACTTACTCTAGCTTCCCGGCAACAATTAATAGACTG
GATGGAGGCGGATAAAGTTGCAGGACCACTTCTGCGCTCGGCCCTTCCGGCTGGCTGGTTTATTGCTGAT
AAATCTGGAGCCGGTGAGCGTGGGTCTCGCGGTATCATTGCAGCACTGGGGCCAGATGGTAAGCCCTCCC
GTATCGTAGTTATCTACACGACGGGGAGTCAGGCAACTATGGATGAACGAAATAGACAGATCGCTGAGAT
AGGTGCCTCACTGATTAAGCATTGGTAACTGTCAGACCAAGTTTACTCATATATACTTTAGATTGATTTA
AAACTTCATTTTTAATTTAAAAGGATCTAGGTGAAGATCCTTTTTGATAATCTCATGACCAAAATCCCTT
AACGTGAGTTTTCGTTCCACTGAGCGTCAGACCCCGTAGAAAAGATCAAAGGATCTTCTTGAGATCCTTT
TTTTCTGCGCGTAATCTGCTGCTTGCAAACAAAAAAACCACCGCTACCAGCGGTGGTTTGTTTGCCGGAT
CAAGAGCTACCAACTCTTTTTCCGAAGGTAACTGGCTTCAGCAGAGCGCAGATACCAAATACTGTTCTTC
TAGTGTAGCCGTAGTTAGGCCACCACTTCAAGAACTCTGTAGCACCGCCTACATACCTCGCTCTGCTAAT
CCTGTTACCAGTGGCTGCTGCCAGTGGCGATAAGTCGTGTCTTACCGGGTTGGACTCAAGACGATAGTTA
CCGGATAAGGCGCAGCGGTCGGGCTGAACGGGGGGTTCGTGCACACAGCCCAGCTTGGAGCGAACGACCT
ACACCGAACTGAGATACCTACAGCGTGAGCTATGAGAAAGCGCCACGCTTCCCGAAGGGAGAAAGGCGGA
CAGGTATCCGGTAAGCGGCAGGGTCGGAACAGGAGAGCGCACGAGGGAGCTTCCAGGGGGAAACGCCTGG
TATCTTTATAGTCCTGTCGGGTTTCGCCACCTCTGACTTGAGCGTCGATTTTTGTGATGCTCGTCAGGGG
GGCGGAGCCTATGGAAAAACGCCAGCAACGCGGCCTTTTTACGGTTCCTGGCCTTTTGCTGGCCTTTTGC
TCACATGGCTCGACAGATCT
